>Addgene plasmid #69118 | E17TAG GFP zeo resistance | depositor partial sequence | sequence record 121830 | E17TAG sequence
ATGAGTAAAGGAGAAGAACTTTTCACTGGAGTTGTCCCAATTCTTGTTTAGTTAGATGGTGATGTTAATG
GGCACAAATTTTCTGTCAGTGGAGAGGGTGAAGGTGATGCAACATACGGAAAACTTACCCTTAAATTTAT
TTGCACTACTGGAAAACTACCTGTTCCATGGCCAACACTTGTCACTACTTTCTCTTATGGTGTTCAATGC
TTTTCCCGTTATCCGGATCACATGAAACGGCATGACTTTTTCAAGAGTGCCATGCCCGAAGGTTATGTAC
AGGAACGCACTATATCTTTCAAAGATGACGGGAACTACAAGACGCGTGCTGAAGTCAAGTTTGAAGGTGA
TACCCTTGTTAATCGTATCGAGTTAAAAGGTATTGATTTTAAAGAAGATGGAAACATTCTCGGACACAAA
CTCGAATACAACTATAACTCACACAATGTATACATCACGGCAGACAAACAAAAGAATGGAATCAAAGCTA
ACTTCAAAATTCGCCACAACATTGAAGATGGATCCGTTCAACTAGCAGACCATTATCAACAAAATACTCC
AATTGGCGATGGCCCTGTCCTTTTACCAGACAACCATTACCTGTCGACACAATCTGCCCTTTCGAAAGAT
CCCAACGAAAAGCGTGACCACATGGTCCTTCTTGAGTTTGTAACTGCTGCTGGGATTACACATGGCATGG
ATGAGCTCTACAAACTCGAGCACCACCACCACCACCACTGA
