>Addgene plasmid #69118 | E17TAG GFP zeo resistance | addgene partial sequence | sequence record 124650 | pAE03_1 5'-GTTACAAACTCAAGAAGGACC-3'
CAGATTGTGTCGACAGGTAATGGTTGTCTGGTAAAAGGACAGGGCCATCGCCAATTGGAGTATTTTGTTG
ATAATGGTCTGCTAGTTGAACGGATCCATCTTCAATGTTGTGGCGAATTTTGAAGTTAGCTTTGATTCCA
TTCTTTTGTTTGTCTGCCGTGATGTATACATTGTGTGAGTTATAGTTGTATTCGAGTTTGTGTCCGAGAA
TGTTTCCATCTTCTTTAAAATCAATACCTTTTAACTCGATACGATTAACAAGGGTATCACCTTCAAACTT
GACTTCAGCACGCGTCTTGTAGTTCCCGTCATCTTTGAAAGATATAGTGCGTTCCTGTACATAACCTTCG
GGCATGGCACTCTTGAAAAAGTCATGCCGTTTCATGTGATCCGGATAACGGGAAAAGCATTGAACACCAT
AAGAGAAAGTAGTGACAAGTGTTGGCCATGGAACAGGTAGTTTTCCAGTAGTGCAAATAAATTTAAGGGT
AAGTTTTCCGTATGTTGCATCACCTTCACCCTCTCCACTGACAGAAAATTTGTGCCCATTAACATCACCA
TCTAACTAAACAAGAATTGGGACAACTCCAGTGAAAAGTTCTTCTCCTTTACTCATGGTACCTTTCTCCT
CTTTAATGAATTC
