[The description below was written by a language model from this plasmid's Addgene catalogue record.]
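Description:
E17TAG GFP zeo resistance is a bacterial expression plasmid built on the pCRT7/NT-TOPO backbone and selected in E. coli with Zeocin (bleomycin-family) resistance. The name and stated purpose indicate that this marker was chosen so the reporter can be used in host strains that are not already zeocin resistant, which suggests it is one of several marker variants of the same reporter, although the record does not list the others. The copy number is recorded as unknown, and no feature table is provided, so the origin of replication and promoter are not explicitly stated. The backbone name points to a T7-type expression vector, but this should be treated as inference rather than a recorded fact.

The insert is a synthetic GFP coding sequence in which the glutamate codon at position 17 has been replaced by the amber stop codon TAG, with a His tag fused at the C terminus. In an ordinary cell, translation terminates at the TAG codon and yields only a short, non-fluorescent fragment. Full-length fluorescent GFP carrying the C-terminal His tag is produced only when the amber codon is decoded by a suppressor system. According to the depositor, the construct serves as a reporter for the efficiency of phosphoserine incorporation at TAG codons, in the context of work on genomically recoded E. coli where the amber codon is freed for programmable protein phosphorylation. Fluorescence gives a simple readout of read-through, and because the His tag lies downstream of the TAG codon, it should allow selective recovery of full-length product for further analysis.
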