Addgene plasmid #69118: E17TAG GFP zeo resistance
Purpose: For E17TAG GFP reporter expression in non-zeocin resistant strains
Depositing lab: Jesse Rinehart. Depositing organization: Yale University. Publication: A flexible codon in genomically recoded Escherichia coli permits programmable protein phosphorylation. Pirman NL, Barber KW, Aerni HR, Ma NJ, Haimovich AD, Rogulina S, Isaacs FJ, Rinehart J. Nat Commun. 2015 Sep 9;6:8130. doi: 10.1038/ncomms9130. PubMed 26350500.
Backbone
  Vector backbone: pCRT7/NT-TOPO
  Vector type: Bacterial Expression
Growth in bacteria
  Bacterial resistance: Bleocin (Zeocin), 50 μg/mL
  Growth temperature: 37°C
  Growth strain: Top10
  Copy number: Unknown
Gene/Insert
  Gene/Insert name: E17TAG GFP
  Species: Synthetic
  Mutation: E17 to TAG
  Tag / fusion protein: His (C terminal on insert)
Terms and licenses: Academic/Nonprofit Terms; Industry Terms: Not Available to Industry
Depositor comments: Encodes reporter protein to assess efficiency of phosphoserine incorporation at TAG codons.
How to cite: E17TAG GFP zeo resistance was a gift from Jesse Rinehart (Addgene plasmid # 69118 ; http://n2t.net/addgene:69118 ; RRID:Addgene_69118)
